>Addgene plasmid #156653 | pD649-HAsp-LY6G6F-Fc(DAPA)-AviTag-6xHis | depositor full sequence | sequence record 302415 | Full Sequence
TTTCAATATTATTGAAGCATTTATCAGGGTTATTGTCTCATGAGCGGATACATATTTGAATGTATTTAGA
AAAATAAACAAATAGGGGTCAGTGTTACAACCAATTAACCAATTCTGAACATTATCGCGAGCCCATTTAT
ACCTGAATATGGCTCATAACACCCCTTGCTCATGACCAAAATCCCTTAACGTGAGTTACGCGCGCGTCGT
TCCACTGAGCGTCAGACCCCGTAGAAAAGATCAAAGGATCTTCTTGAGATCCTTTTTTTCTGCGCGTAAT
CTGCTGCTTGCAAACAAAAAAACCACCGCTACCAGCGGTGGTTTGTTTGCCGGATCAAGAGCTACCAACT
CTTTTTCCGAAGGTAACTGGCTTCAGCAGAGCGCAGATACCAAATACTGTTCTTCTAGTGTAGCCGTAGT
TAGCCCACCACTTCAAGAACTCTGTAGCACCGCCTACATACCTCGCTCTGCTAATCCTGTTACCAGTGGC
TGCTGCCAGTGGCGATAAGTCGTGTCTTACCGGGTTGGACTCAAGACGATAGTTACCGGATAAGGCGCAG
CGGTCGGGCTGAACGGGGGGTTCGTGCACACAGCCCAGCTTGGAGCGAACGACCTACACCGAACTGAGAT
ACCTACAGCGTGAGCTATGAGAAAGCGCCACGCTTCCCGAAGGGAGAAAGGCGGACAGGTATCCGGTAAG
CGGCAGGGTCGGAACAGGAGAGCGCACGAGGGAGCTTCCAGGGGGAAACGCCTGGTATCTTTATAGTCCT
GTCGGGTTTCGCCACCTCTGACTTGAGCGTCGATTTTTGTGATGCTCGTCAGGGGGGCGGAGCCTATGGA
AAAACGCCAGCAACGCGGCCTTTTTACGGTTCCTGGCCTTTTGCTGGCCTTTTGCTCACATGTTCTTTCC
TGCGTTATCCCCTGATTCTGTGGATAACCGTATTACCGCCTTTGAGTGAGCTGATACCGCTCGCCGCAGC
CGAACGACCGAGCGCAGCGAGTCAGTGAGCGAGGAAGCGGAAGGCGAGAGTAGGGAACTGCCAGGCATCA
AACTAAGCAGAAGGCCCCTGACGGATGGCCTTTTTGCGTTTCTACAAACTCTTTCTGTGTTGTAAAACGA
CGGCCAGTCTTAAGCTCGGGCCCCCTGGGCGGTTCTGATAACGAGTAATCGTTAATCCGCAAATAACGTA
AAAACCCGCTTCGGCGGGTTTTTTTATGGGGGGAGTTTAGGGAAAGAGCATTTGTCAGAATATTTAAGGG
CGCCTGTCACTTTGCTTGATATATGAGAATTATTTAACCTTATAAATGAGAAAAAAGCAACGCACTTTAA
ATAAGATACGTTGCTTTTTCGATTGATGAACACCTATAATTAAACTATTCATCTATTATTTATGATTTTT
TGTATATACAATATTTCTAGTTTGTTAAAGAGAATTAAGAAAATAAATCTCGAAAATAATAAAGGGAAAA
TCAGTTTTTGATATCAAAATTATACATGTCAACGATAATACAAAATATAATACAAACTATAAGATGTTAT
CAGTATTTATTATCATTTAGAATAAATTTTGTGTCGCCCTTAATTGTGAGCGGATAACAATTACGAGCTT
CATGCACAGTGGCGTTGACTCAATATTGGCCATTAGCCATATTATTCATTGGTTATATAGCATAAATCAA
TATTGGCTATTGGCCATTGCATACGTTGTATCTATATCATAATATGTACATTTATATTGGCTCATGTCCA
ATATGACCGCCATGTTGGCATTGATTATTGACTAGTTATTAATAGTAATCAATTACGGGGTCATTAGTTC
ATAGCCCATATATGGAGTTCCGCGTTACATAACTTACGGTAAATGGCCCGCCTGGCTGACCGCCCAACGA
CCCCCGCCCATTGACGTCAATAATGACGTATGTTCCCATAGTAACGCCAATAGGGACTTTCCATTGACGT
CAATGGGTGGAGTATTTACGGTAAACTGCCCACTTGGCAGTACATCAAGTGTATCATATGCCAAGTACGC
CCCCTATTGACGTCAATGACGGTAAATGGCCCGCCTGGCATTATGCCCAGTACATGACCTTATGGGACTT
TCCTACTTGGCAGTACATCTACGTATTAGTCATCGCTATTACCATGGTGATGCGGTTTTGGCAGTACATC
AATGGGCGTGGATAGCGGTTTGACTCACGGGGATTTCCAAGTCTCCACCCCATTGACGTCAATGGGAGTT
TGTTTTGGCACCAAAATCAACGGGACTTTCCAAAATGTCGTAACAACTCCGCCCCATTGACGCAAATGGG
CGGTAGGCGTGTACGGTGGGAGGTCTATATAAGCAGAGCTCGTTTAGTGAACCGTCAGATCGCCTGGAGA
CGCCATCCACGCTGTTTTGACCTCCATAGAAGACACCGGGACCGATCCAGCCTCCGCGGCCGGGAACGGT
GCATTGGAACGCGGATTCCCCGTGCCAAGAGTGACGTAAGTACCGCCTATAGAGTCTATAGGCCCACCCC
CTTGGCTTCGTTAGAACGCGGCTACAATTAATACATAACCTTATGTATCATACACATACGATTTAGGTGA
CACTATAGAATAACATCCACTTTGCCTTTCTCTCCACAGGTGTCCACTCCCAGGTCCAACTGCACCTCGG
TTCTATCGAAAACGCGCCTGCTAGCGCCACCATGAAGACCATCATTGCCCTGAGCTACATCTTCTGCCTG
GTGTTCGCTGCGGCCGCCGCTGATAATATGCAGGCCATCTATGTGGCCCTGGGCGAAGCTGTTGAGCTGC
CTTGTCCTTCTCCTCCTACACTGCACGGCGACGAACACCTGAGCTGGTTTTGTTCTCCTGCCGCCGGAAG
CTTTACCACACTGGTGGCTCAGGTGCAAGTGGGCAGACCTGCTCCTGATCCTGGAAAGCCTGGAAGAGAG
AGCAGACTGAGACTGCTGGGCAACTACTCTCTGTGGCTGGAAGGCAGCAAAGAAGAGGACGCCGGAAGAT
ATTGGTGCGCCGTGCTGGGACAGCACCACAACTACCAGAATTGGCGGGTGTACGACGTGCTGGTGCTGAA
GGGATCTCAGCTGTCTGCCAGAGCCGCCGATGGCTCTCCTTGTAATGTGCTGCTGTGTAGCGTGGTGCCC
TCCAGACGGATGGATAGCGTTACATGGCAAGAAGGCAAGGGCCCCGTTAGAGGCAGAGTGCAGTCTTTTT
GGGGAAGCGAAGCCGCTCTGCTGCTCGTTTGTCCTGGCGAAGGACTGAGCGAGCCTAGAAGCAGACGGCC
CAGAATCATCAGATGCCTGATGACCCACAACAAGGGCGTGTCCTTTAGCCTGGCCGCCTCTATTGATGCC
TCTCCTGCTCTGTGTGCCCCTAGCACAGGATGGGATATGCCTTGGGGCGCGCCGGGCGGCGACAAGACCC
ACACCTGCCCCCCCTGCCCAGCTCCAGAACTGCTGGGAGGGCCTTCCGTGTTCCTGTTCCCCCCCAAGCC
CAAGGACACCCTGATGATCAGCAGGACCCCCGAGGTGACCTGCGTGGTGGTGGCCGTGTCCCACGAGGAC
CCAGAGGTGAAGTTCAACTGGTACGTGGACGGCGTGGAGGTGCACAACGCCAAGACCAAGCCCAGAGAGG
AGCAGTACAACAGCACCTACAGGGTGGTGTCCGTGCTGACCGTGCTGCACCAGGACTGGCTGAACGGCAA
AGAATACAAGTGCAAAGTCTCCAACAAGGCCCTGGCTGCCCCAATCGAAAAGACAATCAGCAAGGCCAAG
GGCCAGCCACGGGAGCCCCAGGTGTACACCCTGCCCCCCAGCCGGGAGGAGATGACCAAGAACCAGGTGT
CCCTGACCTGTCTGGTGAAGGGCTTCTACCCCAGCGATATCGCCGTGGAGTGGGAGAGCAACGGCCAGCC
CGAGAACAACTACAAGACCACCCCCCCAGTGCTGGACAGCGACGGCAGCTTCTTCCTGTACAGCAAGCTG
ACCGTGGACAAGTCCAGGTGGCAGCAGGGCAACGTGTTCAGCTGCAGCGTGATGCACGAGGCCCTGCACA
ACCACTACACCCAGAAGTCCCTGAGCCTGAGCCCCGGCGGCAGCGGTCTTAATGATATTTTCGAGGCTCA
GAAGATTGAGTGGCATGAACACCACCACCATCACCACTAAGGCCGGCCTGTAGTCACTGGCACAACGCGT
TACCCGGTAAGCCAATCGGGTATACACGGTCGTCATACTGCAGACAGGGTTCTTCTACTTTGCAAGATAG
TCTTGAGTAGTAAAATAAATAGATAGAGAAAATCAGCCTCGACTGTGCCTTCTAGTTGCCAGCCATCTGT
TGTTTGCCCCTCCCCCGTGCCTTCCTTGACCCTGGAAGGTGCCACTCCCACTGTCCTTTCCTAATAAAAT
GAGGAAATTGCATCACAACACTCAACCCTATCTCGGTCTATTCTTTTGATTTATAAGGGATTTTGCCGAT
TTCGGCCTATTGGTTAAAAAATGAGCTGATTTAACAAAAATTTAACGCGAATTAATTCTGTGGAATGTGT
GTCAGTTAGGGTGTGGAAAGTCCCCAGGCTCCCCAGCAGGCAGAAGTATGCAAAGCATGCATCTCAATTA
GTCAGCAACCAGGTGTGGAAAGTCCCCAGGCTCCCCAGCAGGCAGAAGTATGCAAAGCATGCATCTCAAT
TAGTCAGCAACCATAGTCCCGCCCCTAACTCCGCCCATCCCGCCCCTAACTCCGCCCAGTTCCGCCCATT
CTCCGCCCCATGGCTGACTAATTTTTTTTATTTATGCAGAGGCCGAGGCCGCCTCTGCCTCTGAGCTATT
CCAGAAGTAGTGAGGAGGCTTTTTTGGAGGCCTAGGCTTTTGCAAAAAGCTCCCGGGAGCTTGTATATCC
ATTTTCGGATCTGATCAGCACGTGTTGACAATTAATCATCGGCATAGTATATCGGCATAGTATAATACGA
CAAGGTGAGGAACTAAACCATGACCGAGTACAAGCCCACGGTGCGCCTCGCCACCCGCGACGACGTCCCC
AGGGCCGTACGCACCCTCGCCGCCGCGTTCGCCGACTACCCCGCCACGCGCCACACCGTCGATCCGGACC
GCCACATCGAGCGGGTCACCGAGCTGCAAGAACTCTTCCTCACGCGCGTCGGGCTCGACATCGGCAAGGT
GTGGGTCGCGGACGACGGCGCCGCGGTGGCGGTCTGGACCACGCCGGAGAGCGTCGAAGCGGGGGCGGTG
TTCGCCGAGATCGGCCCGCGCATGGCCGAGTTGAGCGGTTCCCGGCTGGCCGCGCAGCAACAGATGGAAG
GCCTCCTGGCGCCGCACCGGCCCAAGGAGCCCGCGTGGTTCCTGGCCACCGTCGGCGTCTCGCCCGACCA
CCAGGGCAAGGGTCTGGGCAGCGCCGTCGTGCTCCCCGGAGTGGAGGCGGCCGAGCGCGCCGGGGTGCCC
GCCTTCCTGGAGACATCCGCGCCCCGCAACCTCCCCTTCTACGAGCGGCTCGGCTTCACCGTCACCGCCG
ACGTCGAGGTGCCCGAAGGACCGCGCACCTGGTGCATGACCCGCAAGCCCGGTGCCTGACACGTGCTACG
AGATTTCGATTCCACCGCCGCCTTCTATGAAAGGTTGGGCTTCGGAATCGTTTTCCGGGACGCCGGCTGG
ATGATCCTCCAGCGCGGGGATCTCATGCTGGAGTTCTTCGCCCACCCCAACTTGTTTATTGCAGCTTATA
ATGGTTACAAATAAAGCAATAGCATCACAAATTTCACAAATAAAGCATTTTTTTCACTGCATTCTAGTTG
TGGTTTGTCCAAACTCATCAATGTATCTTATCATGTCTGTATACCGTCGACCTCTAGCTAGAGCTTGGCG
TAATCATGGTCATTACCAATGCTTAATCAGTGAGGCACCTATCTCAGCGATCTGTCTATTTCGTTCATCC
ATAGTTGCCTGACTCCCCGTCGTGTAGATAACTACGATACGGGAGGGCTTACCATCTGGCCCCAGCGCTG
CGATGATACCGCGAGAACCACGCTCACCGGCTCCGGATTTATCAGCAATAAACCAGCCAGCCGGAAGGGC
CGAGCGCAGAAGTGGTCCTGCAACTTTATCCGCCTCCATCCAGTCTATTAATTGTTGCCGGGAAGCTAGA
GTAAGTAGTTCGCCAGTTAATAGTTTGCGCAACGTTGTTGCCATCGCTACAGGCATCGTGGTGTCACGCT
CGTCGTTTGGTATGGCTTCATTCAGCTCCGGTTCCCAACGATCAAGGCGAGTTACATGATCCCCCATGTT
GTGCAAAAAAGCGGTTAGCTCCTTCGGTCCTCCGATCGTTGTCAGAAGTAAGTTGGCCGCAGTGTTATCA
CTCATGGTTATGGCAGCACTGCATAATTCTCTTACTGTCATGCCATCCGTAAGATGCTTTTCTGTGACTG
GTGAGTACTCAACCAAGTCATTCTGAGAATAGTGTATGCGGCGACCGAGTTGCTCTTGCCCGGCGTCAAT
ACGGGATAATACCGCGCCACATAGCAGAACTTTAAAAGTGCTCATCATTGGAAAACGTTCTTCGGGGCGA
AAACTCTCAAGGATCTTACCGCTGTTGAGATCCAGTTCGATGTAACCCACTCGTGCACCCAACTGATCTT
CAGCATCTTTTACTTTCACCAGCGTTTCTGGGTGAGCAAAAACAGGAAGGCAAAATGCCGCAAAAAAGGG
AATAAGGGCGACACGGAAATGTTGAATACTCATATTCTTCCTT
Features (pLannotate 1.2.2; 21 found; start..end, strand, type, name):
    119..143     -  CDS            KanR (fragment): aminoglycoside phosphotransferase; aph(3')-Ia; confers resistance to kanamycin
    254..842     +  rep_origin     ori: high-copy-number ColE1/pMB1/pBR322/pUC origin of replication
   1067..1084    +  terminator     rrnB T2 terminator (fragment): transcription terminator T2 from the E. coli rrnB gene
   1109..1128    -  CDS            lacZα (fragment): LacZα fragment of β-galactosidase; lacZ fragment
   1584..1600    +  protein_bind   lac operator: The lac repressor binds to the lac operator to inhibit transcription in E. coli. This inhibition can be relieved by adding lactose or isopropyl-β-D-thiogalactopyranoside (IPTG). lac repressor encoded by lacI
   1843..2146    +  enhancer       CMV enhancer: human cytomegalovirus immediate early enhancer
   2147..2350    +  promoter       CMV promoter: human cytomegalovirus (CMV) immediate early promoter
   2486..2529    +  intron         CMV intron (fragment): modified intron A from human cytomegalovirus
   2581..2599    +  promoter       SP6 promoter: promoter for bacteriophage SP6 RNA polymerase
   2603..2640    +  CDS            IgH signal sequence (fragment): signal sequence from the mouse immunoglobulin heavy chain variable region
   2719..3405    +  CDS            LY6G6F (fragment): LY66F_HUMAN - Also known as C6orf21, G6F, LY6G6D, NG32. Experimental evidence at protein level: Swiss-Prot protein existence level 1. May play a role in the downstream signal transduction pathways involving GRB2 and GRB7. From Homo sapiens (Human).
   3421..4098    +  CDS            IGHG1 (fragment): IGHG1_HUMAN - Experimental evidence at protein level: Swiss-Prot protein existence level 1. Constant region of immunoglobulin heavy chains. Immunoglobulins, also known as antibodies, are membrane-bound or secreted glycoproteins produced by B lymphocytes. In the recognition phase of humoral immunity, the membrane-bound immunoglobulins serve as receptors which, upon binding of a specific antigen, trigger the clonal expansion and differentiation of B lymphocytes into immunoglobulins- secreting plasma cells. Secreted immunoglobulins mediate the effector phase of humoral immunity, which results in
   4313..4424    +  polyA_signal   bGH poly(A) signal: bovine growth hormone polyadenylation signal
   4425..4533    +  rep_origin     f1 ori (fragment): f1 bacteriophage origin of replication; arrow indicates direction of (+) strand synthesis
   4547..4876    +  promoter       SV40 promoter: SV40 enhancer and early promoter
   4924..4971    +  promoter       EM7 promoter: synthetic bacterial promoter&nbsp
   4990..5589    +  CDS            PuroR (fragment): puromycin N-acetyltransferase; pac from Streptomyces; confers resistance to puromycin
   5599..5724    +  CDS            ble (fragment): BLE_KLEPN - Experimental evidence at protein level: Swiss-Prot protein existence level 1. Binding protein with a strong affinity to the bleomycin family of antibiotics. Binds to CL990; an antimitotic-antibiotic compound. From Klebsiella pneumoniae.
   5719..5840    +  polyA_signal   SV40 poly(A) signal: SV40 polyadenylation signal
   5893..6753    -  CDS            AmpR: β-lactamase; bla; confers resistance to ampicillin, carbenicillin, and related antibiotics
   6756..89      -  promoter       AmpR promoter (fragment) (across the origin): bla
