[The description below was written by a language model from this plasmid's Addgene catalogue record and pLannotate feature annotations shown in this document.]
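Description:
pD649-HAsp-LY6G6F-Fc(DAPA)-AviTag-6xHis is a mammalian expression plasmid built on the pD649 backbone for producing the extracellular domain of the human cell-surface protein LY6G6F as a secreted Fc fusion. In bacteria it is maintained at high copy through a ColE1/pUC-type origin and selected with ampicillin via a full-length β-lactamase gene. The annotated traces of KanR, lacZα, the rrnB terminator and f1 ori are only short fragments and are probably non-functional remnants of the backbone.

Expression is driven by the CMV enhancer and immediate-early promoter, followed by a fragment of CMV intron A and an SP6 promoter that also serves as a sequencing primer site. The open reading frame begins with a secretion leader: the name indicates an HA signal peptide, while the automated annotation reports a partial match to an immunoglobulin heavy chain signal sequence. The LY6G6F ectodomain follows, cloned between retained NotI and AscI sites. It is fused at its C terminus to the human IgG1 Fc region, and the transcript ends at a bGH polyadenylation signal. The Fc carries the D265A and P329A (DAPA) substitutions, which are generally used to reduce Fc effector interactions. According to the record it is followed by an AviTag for site-specific biotinylation and a 6xHis tag for metal-affinity purification, although these tags are not annotated in the feature table. A separate SV40/EM7-driven cassette encodes puromycin N-acetyltransferase, followed by a short ble fragment and an SV40 poly(A) signal, and could allow selection of stably transfected cells.

The plasmid belongs to a collection made for screening protein–protein interactions among human immunoglobulin-superfamily cell-surface proteins. The depositor notes that some plasmids in the collection may carry an IS4-like transposase insertion upstream of the CMV promoter, but no such element is annotated here.
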