Addgene plasmid #156653: pD649-HAsp-LY6G6F-Fc(DAPA)-AviTag-6xHis
Purpose: Mammalian expression of cell-surface protein extracellular domain fused to Fc(DAPA)-Avi-6xHis. Protein is secreted from cells.
Depositing lab: Chris Garcia. Depositing organization: Stanford University. Publication: A Human IgSF Cell-Surface Interactome Reveals a Complex Network of Protein-Protein Interactions. Wojtowicz WM, Vielmetter J, Fernandes RA, Siepe DH, Eastman CL, Chisholm GB, Cox S, Klock H, Anderson PW, Rue SM, Miller JJ, Glaser SM, Bragstad ML, Vance J, Lam AW, Lesley SA, Zinn K, Garcia KC. Cell. 2020 Aug 20;182(4):1027-1043.e17. doi: 10.1016/j.cell.2020.07.025. PubMed 32822567.
Backbone
  Vector backbone: pD649
  Backbone size w/o insert (bp): 6106
  Vector type: Mammalian Expression
Growth in bacteria
  Bacterial resistance: Ampicillin, 100 μg/mL
  Growth temperature: 37°C
  Growth strain: DH5alpha
  Copy number: High Copy
Gene/Insert
  Gene/Insert name: LY6G6F (alt name: LY66F)
  Species: H. sapiens (human)
  Insert size (bp): 657
  Mutation: Fc region of human IgG contains D265A and P329A mutations (DAPA)
  Entrez Gene: LY6G6F (a.k.a. DADB-127H9.8, C6orf21, G6f, LY6G6D, NG32)
  Promoter: CMV/SP6
  Tag / fusion protein: Fc(DAPA)-AviTag-6xHis (C terminal on backbone)
  Cloning method: Restriction Enzyme; 5′ cloning site GCGGCCGC (not destroyed); 3′ cloning site GGCGCGCC (not destroyed)
  Sequencing primers: 5′ ATTTAGGTGACACTATAG; 3′ CACGTACCAGTTGAACTTCACC
Resource information
  A portion of this plasmid was derived from a plasmid made by: synthesis by ThermoFisher
Terms and licenses: Academic/Nonprofit Terms; Industry Terms: Not Available to Industry
Depositor comments: Some plasmids in this collection may have an IS4-like element ISVsa5 family transposase upstream of the CMV promoter.
How to cite: pD649-HAsp-LY6G6F-Fc(DAPA)-AviTag-6xHis was a gift from Chris Garcia (Addgene plasmid # 156653 ; http://n2t.net/addgene:156653 ; RRID:Addgene_156653)
