>Addgene plasmid #156653 | pD649-HAsp-LY6G6F-Fc(DAPA)-AviTag-6xHis | depositor partial sequence | sequence record 302416 | insert (extracellular domain)
GCTGATAATATGCAGGCCATCTATGTGGCCCTGGGCGAAGCTGTTGAGCTGCCTTGTCCTTCTCCTCCTA
CACTGCACGGCGACGAACACCTGAGCTGGTTTTGTTCTCCTGCCGCCGGAAGCTTTACCACACTGGTGGC
TCAGGTGCAAGTGGGCAGACCTGCTCCTGATCCTGGAAAGCCTGGAAGAGAGAGCAGACTGAGACTGCTG
GGCAACTACTCTCTGTGGCTGGAAGGCAGCAAAGAAGAGGACGCCGGAAGATATTGGTGCGCCGTGCTGG
GACAGCACCACAACTACCAGAATTGGCGGGTGTACGACGTGCTGGTGCTGAAGGGATCTCAGCTGTCTGC
CAGAGCCGCCGATGGCTCTCCTTGTAATGTGCTGCTGTGTAGCGTGGTGCCCTCCAGACGGATGGATAGC
GTTACATGGCAAGAAGGCAAGGGCCCCGTTAGAGGCAGAGTGCAGTCTTTTTGGGGAAGCGAAGCCGCTC
TGCTGCTCGTTTGTCCTGGCGAAGGACTGAGCGAGCCTAGAAGCAGACGGCCCAGAATCATCAGATGCCT
GATGACCCACAACAAGGGCGTGTCCTTTAGCCTGGCCGCCTCTATTGATGCCTCTCCTGCTCTGTGTGCC
CCTAGCACAGGATGGGATATGCCTTGG
